Addgene plasmid #190370: JAB2463
Purpose: Plasmids encode parts for syntetic genetic circuit construction in eudicot plants (proUBQ10::PIP2A-mCherry-NOSt_pro35S-QacRO::GFPint-NLS-ADHt)
Depositing lab: Jennifer Brophy & Jose Dinneny. Depositing organization: Stanford University. Publication: Synthetic genetic circuits as a means of reprogramming plant roots. Brophy JAN, Magallon KJ, Duan L, Zhong V, Ramachandran P, Kniazev K, Dinneny JR. Science. 2022 Aug 12;377(6607):747-751. doi: 10.1126/science.abo4326. Epub 2022 Aug 11. PubMed 35951698.
Backbone
  Vector backbone: JAB2120
  Vector type: Plant Expression
Growth in bacteria
  Bacterial resistance: Spectinomycin, 50 μg/mL
  Growth temperature: 37°C
  Growth strain: DH5alpha
  Copy number: High Copy
Gene/Insert
  Gene/Insert name: proUBQ10::PIP2A-mCherry-NOSt_pro35S-QacRO::GFPint-NLS-ADHt
  Species: Synthetic
  Cloning method: Restriction Enzyme; 5′ cloning site unknown (unknown if destroyed)
Terms and licenses: Academic/Nonprofit Terms; Industry Terms: Not Available to Industry
Depositor comments: Backbone JAB2120 contains proUBQ10::PIP2A-mCherry-NOSt. Please see the fully annotated sequence linked the "Supplemental Documents" section. Please visit https://www.biorxiv.org/content/10.1101/2022.02.02.478917v1 for bioRxiv preprint.
How to cite: JAB2463 was a gift from Jennifer Brophy & Jose Dinneny (Addgene plasmid # 190370 ; http://n2t.net/addgene:190370 ; RRID:Addgene_190370)
