[The description below was written by a language model from this plasmid's Addgene catalogue record and pLannotate feature annotations shown in this document.]
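Description:
JAB2463 is a plant expression plasmid built on the JAB2120 backbone, one of a set of parts for building synthetic genetic circuits in eudicot plants. It has the layout of a binary T-DNA vector. Nopaline-type left and right border repeats flank the plant payload. Outside the borders are a high-copy ColE1/pUC-type origin for propagation in E. coli, a pSa origin (an element commonly used in binary vectors that also replicate in Agrobacterium), and an aadA gene conferring spectinomycin/streptomycin resistance, which matches the catalogued spectinomycin selection. Short fragments of pBluescript-derived sequence (MCS, T3 and lac promoter elements, partial lacI and RSF ori hits) sit near the right border and appear to be cloning remnants. No plant selectable marker is annotated.

The T-DNA carries two expression units. The first, inherited from the backbone, is described as proUBQ10 driving the Arabidopsis aquaporin PIP2A fused to mCherry and ending in the NOS terminator. PIP2A is a membrane water channel, so this fusion would give a red membrane label marking cells that carry the T-DNA. The UBQ10 promoter is named in the record but not picked up in the feature table.

The second unit is a CaMV 35S promoter modified with QacR operator sequence (35S-QacRO) driving a nuclear-localised GFP with an ADH terminator. The GFP coding sequence is interrupted by the potato ST-LS1 IV2 intron, which prevents functional expression in bacteria, so fluorescence reports expression in plant cells. The operator, NLS and ADH terminator come from the construct name and are not annotated. The operator should make this promoter repressible by the QacR repressor, so the plasmid likely serves as a reporter for QacR-based regulation in circuit testing.
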