Features (pLannotate 1.2.2; 21 found; start..end, strand, type, name):
     14..36      +  misc_feature   LB T-DNA repeat: left border repeat from nopaline C58 T-DNA (truncated)
    692..1552    +  CDS            PIP2-1: PIP21_ARATH - Also known as PIP2A. Experimental evidence at protein level: Swiss-Prot protein existence level 1. Water channel required to facilitate the transport of water across cell membrane. Probably involved in root water uptake. Its function is impaired by Hg(2+). From Arabidopsis thaliana (Mouse-ear cress).
   1559..2268    +  CDS            mCherry (fragment): monomeric derivative of DsRed fluorescent protein (Shaner et al., 2004) mammalian codon-optimized
   2288..2540    +  terminator     NOS terminator: nopaline synthase terminator and poly(A) signal
   3063..3404    +  promoter       CaMV 35S promoter: strong constitutive promoter from cauliflower mosaic virus
   3459..3654    +  CDS            superfolder GFP (fragment): GFP variant that folds robustly even when fused to poorly folded proteins (Pédelacq et al., 2006)
   3656..3844    +  intron         IV2 intron: modified second intron of the potato ST-LS1 gene (Vancanneyt et al., 1990)
   3866..4360    +  CDS            mgfp5 (fragment): GFP with folding enhancement mutations; mgfp5; suitable for expression in plants due to removal of a cryptic intron
   4673..4708    -  misc_feature   MCS (fragment): pBluescript multiple cloning site
   4721..4739    -  promoter       T3 promoter: promoter for bacteriophage T3 RNA polymerase
   4784..4800    -  protein_bind   lac operator: The lac repressor binds to the lac operator to inhibit transcription in E. coli. This inhibition can be relieved by adding lactose or isopropyl-β-D-thiogalactopyranoside (IPTG). lac repressor encoded by lacI
   4808..4838    -  promoter       lac promoter: promoter for the E. coli lac operon
   4853..4874    -  protein_bind   CAP binding site: CAP binding activates transcription in the presence of cAMP. E. coli catabolite activator protein
   4887..4979    -  CDS            lacI (fragment): lac repressor; lacI; The lac repressor binds to the lac operator to inhibit transcription in E. coli. This inhibition can be relieved by adding lactose or isopropyl-β-D-thiogalactopyranoside (IPTG).
   4981..5105    -  rep_origin     RSF ori (fragment): Plasmids containing the RSF 1030 origin of replication can be propagated in E. coli cells that contain additional plasmids with compatible origins.
   5113..5137    +  misc_feature   RB T-DNA repeat: right border repeat from nopaline C58 T-DNA
   5228..5816    -  rep_origin     ori: high-copy-number ColE1/pMB1/pBR322/pUC origin of replication
   5910..6695    -  CDS            aadA: S3AD_SHIFL - Experimental evidence at protein level: Swiss-Prot protein existence level 1. Mediates bacterial resistance to the antibiotics streptomycin and spectinomycin. From Shigella flexneri.
   6756..6905    -  CDS            sat-1 (fragment): STA_ECOLX - Protein inferred from homology: Swiss-Prot protein existence level 3. Involved in resistance to streptothricin, a broad-spectrum antibiotic produced by streptomycetes (PubMed:1850404). Detoxifies streptothricin via acetylation of the beta amino group of the first beta-lysyl moiety of streptothricin (By similarity). From Escherichia coli.
   7047..7145    +  CDS            TRA2_ECOLX (fragment): Protein predicted: Swiss-Prot protein existence level 4. Required for transposition of transposon Tn903. From Escherichia coli.
   7153..7588    +  rep_origin     pSa ori: origin of replication from bacterial plasmid pSa
>Addgene plasmid #190370 | JAB2463 | addgene full sequence | sequence record 389459 | Addgene NGS Result
GGAATTAGACTCTTGGCAGGATATATTGTGGTGTAACGTTAAGCTTTGGTTGTCGACGAGTCAGTAATAA
ACGGCGTCAAAGTGGTTGCAGCCGGCACACACGAGTCGTGTTTATCAACTCAAAGCACAAATACTTTTCC
TCAACCTAAAAATAAGGCAATTAGCCAAAAACAACTTTGCGTGTAAACAACGCTCAATACACGTGTCATT
TTATTATTAGCTATTGCTTCACCGCCTTAGCTTTCTCGTGACCTAGTCGTCCTCGTCTTTTCTTCTTCTT
CTTCTATAAAACAATACCCAAAGAGCTCTTCTTCTTCACAATTCAGATTTCAATTTCTCAAAATCTTAAA
AACTTTCTCTCAATTCTCTCTACCGTGATCAAGGTAAATTTCTGTGTTCCTTATTCTCTCAAAATCTTCG
ATTTTGTTTTCGTTCGATCCCAATTTCGTATATGTTCTTTGGTTTAGATTCTGTTAATCTTAGATCGTAG
ACGATTTTCTGGGTTTGATCGTTAGATATCATCTTAATTCTCGATTAGGGTTTCATAGATATCATCCGAT
TTGTTCAAATAATTTGAGTTTTGTCGAATAATTACTCTTCGATTTGTGATTTCTATCTAGATCTGGTGTT
AGTTTCTAGTTTGTGCGATCGAATTTGTCGATTAATCTGAGTTTTTCTGATTAACAGCACCATGGCAAAG
GATGTGGAAGCCGTTCCCGGAGAAGGATTTCAGACAAGAGACTATCAAGATCCGCCACCAGCTCCGTTTA
TTGATGGAGCGGAGCTAAAGAAGTGGTCTTTCTACAGAGCAGTTATCGCAGAGTTCGTAGCCACTCTCCT
CTTCTTATACATCACCGTTTTGACAGTCATCGGTTACAAGATTCAGTCCGATACTGATGCCGGTGGCGTA
GATTGCGGCGGAGTTGGAATCCTCGGTATCGCTTGGGCCTTTGGTGGTATGATCTTCATCCTCGTCTACT
GCACCGCCGGTATCTCTGGTGGTCACATTAACCCAGCGGTGACATTTGGGCTATTCTTGGCACGTAAAGT
GTCGTTACCTAGGGCCCTATTGTACATAATCGCTCAGTGTTTGGGTGCGATTTGTGGAGTTGGTTTTGTC
AAAGCCTTCCAAAGCTCTTACTACACCCGTTACGGAGGTGGAGCCAACTCTCTAGCCGATGGCTACAGCA
CAGGGACCGGTCTAGCCGCAGAGATCATTGGTACTTTCGTTCTTGTCTACACCGTATTCTCTGCCACTGA
CCCCAAACGTAGTGCCAGAGACTCCCACGTTCCGGTGTTGGCGCCACTTCCAATCGGATTTGCCGTGTTC
ATGGTACATTTGGCTACCATTCCCATTACCGGAACCGGAATTAACCCGGCAAGGAGTTTCGGAGCTGCCG
TAATCTACAACAAGAGCAAGCCATGGGATGACCACTGGATATTTTGGGTTGGACCATTCATTGGAGCTGC
GATAGCTGCATTCTACCACCAATTCGTTCTAAGAGCTTCAGGTTCTAAGTCTCTTGGATCATTCAGAAGT
GCTGCCAACGTCGGATCCATGGTGAGCAAGGGCGAGGAGGATAACATGGCCATCATCAAGGAGTTCATGC
GCTTCAAGGTGCACATGGAGGGCTCCGTGAACGGCCACGAGTTCGAGATCGAGGGCGAGGGCGAGGGCCG
CCCCTACGAGGGCACCCAGACCGCCAAGCTGAAGGTGACCAAGGGTGGCCCCCTGCCCTTCGCCTGGGAC
ATCCTGTCCCCTCAGTTCATGTACGGCTCCAAGGCCTACGTGAAGCACCCCGCCGACATCCCCGACTACT
TGAAGCTGTCCTTCCCCGAGGGCTTCAAGTGGGAGCGCGTGATGAACTTCGAGGACGGCGGCGTGGTGAC
CGTGACCCAGGACTCCTCCCTGCAGGACGGCGAGTTCATCTACAAGGTGAAGCTGCGCGGCACCAACTTC
CCCTCCGACGGCCCCGTAATGCAGAATAAGACCATGGGCTGGGAGGCCTCCTCCGAGCGGATGTACCCCG
AGGACGGCGCCCTGAAGGGCGAGATCAAGCAGAGGCTGAAGCTGAAGGACGGCGGCCACTACGACGCTGA
GGTCAAGACCACCTACAAGGCCAAGAAGCCCGTGCAGCTGCCCGGCGCCTACAACGTCAACATCAAGTTG
GACATCACCTCCCACAACGAGGACTACACCATCGTGGAACAGTACGAACGCGCCGAGGGCCGCCACTCCA
CCGGCGGCATGGAGGAGCTGTACAAGTAAAGCGGCCGCCCGGCTGCAGATCGTTCAAACATTTGGCAATA
AAGTTTCTTAAGATTGAATCCTGTTGCCGGTCTTGCGATGATTATCATATAATTTCTGTTGAATTACGTT
AAGCATGTAATAATTAACATGTAATGCATGACGTTATTTATGAGATGGGTTTTTATGATTAGAGTCCCGC
AATTATACATTTAATACGCGATAGAAAACAAAATATAGCGCGCAAACTAGGATAAATTATCGCGCGCGGT
GTCATCTATGTTACTAGATCGGGGCGCGCCCTCGAGGAAGACGTAATGGGTCCCCAGATTTGCCTTTTCA
ATTTCAGAAAGAATGCTAACCCACAGATGGTTAGAGAGGCTTACGCAGCAGCTCTCATCAAGACGATCTA
CCCGAGCAATAATCTCCAGGAAATCAAATACCTTCCCAAGAAGGTTAAAGATGCAGTCAAAAGATTCAGG
ACTAACTGCATCAAGAACACAGAGAAAGATATATTTCTCAAGATCAGAAGTACTATTCCAGTATGGACGA
TTCAAGGCTTGCTTCACAAACCAAGGCAAGTAATAGAGATTGGAGTCTCTAAAAAGGTAGTTCCCACTGA
ATCAAAGGCCATGGAGTCAAAGATTCAAATAGAGGACCTAACAGAACTCGCCGTAAAGACTGGCGAACAG
TTCATACAGAGTCTCTTACGACTCAATGACAAGAAGAAAATCTTCGTCAACATGGTGGAGCACGACACAC
TTGTCTACTCCAAAAATATCAAAGATACAGTCTCAGAAGACCAAAGGGCAATTGAGACTTTTCAACAAAG
GGTAATATCCGGAAACCTCCTCGGATTCCATTGCCCAGCTATCTGTCACTTTATTGTGAAGATAGTGGAA
AAGGAAGGTGGCTCCTACAAATGCCATCATTGCGATAAAGGAAAGGCCATCGTTGAAGATGCCTCTGCCG
ACAGTGGTCCCAAAGATGGACCCCCACCCACGAGGAGCATCGTGGAAAAAGAAGACGTTCCAACCACGTC
TTCAAAGCAAGTGGATTGATGTGATATCTCCACTGACGTAAGGGATGACGCACAATCCCACTATCCTTCG
CAAGACCCTTCCTCTATATAAGGAAGTTCATTTCATTTGGAGAGAACACGGGGGACTCTAGATTGATATA
GACCGTGCGATCGGTCTATACACCATGGTGAGTAAAGGAGAAGAACTTTTCACTGGAGTTGTCCCAATTC
TTGTTGAATTAGATGGTGATGTTAATGGGCACAAATTTTCTGTCAGTGGAGAGGGTGAAGGTGATGCAAC
ATACGGAAAACTTACCCTTAAATTTATTTGCACTACTGGAAAACTACCTGTTCCATGGCCAACCCTGGTC
ACCACCCTGACCTACGTAAGTTTCTGCTTCTACCTTTGATATATATATAATAATTATCATTAATTAGTAG
TAATATAATATTTCAAATATTTTTTTCAAAATAAAAGAATGTAGTATATAGCAATTGCTTTTCTGTAGTT
TATAAGTGTGTATATTTTAATTTATAACTTTTCTAATATATGACCAAAATTTGTTGATGTGCAGGGCGTG
CAGTGCTTCTCCCGTTACCCTGATCATATGAAGCGGCACGACTTCTTCAAGAGCGCCATGCCTGAGGGAT
ACGTGCAGGAGAGGACCATCTTCTTCAAGGACGACGGGAACTACAAGACACGTGCTGAAGTCAAGTTTGA
GGGTGACACCCTCGTCAACAGGATCGAGCTTAAGGGAATCGATTTCAAGGAGGACGGAAACATCCTCGGC
CACAAGTTGGAATACAACTACAACTCCCACAACGTATACATCATGGCCGACAAGCAAAAGAACGGCATCA
AAGCCAACTTCAAGACCCGCCACAACATCGAGGACGGCGGCGTGCAACTCGCTGATCATTATCAACAAAA
TACTCCAATTGGCGATGGCCCTGTCCTTTTACCAGACAACCATTACCTGTCCACACAATCTGCCCTTTCG
AAAGATCCCAACGAAAAGAGAGATCACATGGTCCTTCTTGAGTTTGTAACAGCTGCTGGGATTACACATG
GCATGGATGAACTATACAAACCTAAGAAAAAGCGTAAGGTCGAGGACCCTTAATGTCAAGCCATTCTCTC
GCAGATGATGTTCACTTTGTGTTTTACTTCCTTTATGCATTCACAGCAATAAAAGAAAGAAATCTCCATC
GCTTTTGGTTTTCTTCTCTGTCTTAAGTTAGTCGTTTTCGTGTCTAATCTATTACTTATCATTGTAATAG
ACTCTTCTTCTATTGAGATTTGAATATAAACTAAAACACATTCCATTTTACTGTGTTCTCAACATTCAGA
ATGCAAACGGACTAACCGTAGTGACTCGGCTTGAGTCTTCGGGCTAGAGCGGACTAGTTCTAGAGCGGCC
GCCACCGCGGTGGAGCTCCAGCTTTTGTTCCCTTTAGTGAGGGTTAATTGCGCGCTTGGCGTAATCATGG
TCATAGCTGTTTCCTGTGTGAAATTGTTATCCGCTCACAATTCCACACAACATACGAGCCGGAAGCATAA
AGTGTAAAGCCTGGGGTGCCTAATGAGTGAGCTAACTCACATTAATTGCGTTGCGCTCACTGCCCGCTTT
CCAGTCGGGAAACCTGTCGTGCCAGCTGCATTAATGAATCGGCCAACGCGCGGGGAGAGGCGGTTTGCGT
ATTGGGCGCTCTTCCGCTTCCTCGCTCACTGACTCGCTGCGCTCGGTCGTTCGGCTGCGGCGAGCGGTAT
CAGCTCACTCAAAGGCGGTAATACGGTTATCCACAGAATCAGGGGATAACGCAGGAAAGAACATGAAGGC
CTTGACAGGATATATTGGCGGGTAAACTAAGTCGCTGTATGTGTTTGTTTGAGATCTCATGTGAGCAAAA
GGCCAGCAAAAGGCCAGGAACCGTAAAAAGGCCGCGTTGCTGGCGTTTTTCCATAGGCTCCGCCCCCCTG
ACGAGCATCACAAAAATCGACGCTCAAGTCAGAGGTGGCGAAACCCGACAGGACTATAAAGATACCAGGC
GTTTCCCCCTGGAAGCTCCCTCGTGCGCTCTCCTGTTCCGACCCTGCCGCTTACCGGATACCTGTCCGCC
TTTCTCCCTTCGGGAAGCGTGGCGCTTTCTCATAGCTCACGCTGTAGGTATCTCAGTTCGGTGTAGGTCG
TTCGCTCCAAGCTGGGCTGTGTGCACGAACCCCCCGTTCAGCCCGACCGCTGCGCCTTATCCGGTAACTA
TCGTCTTGAGTCCAACCCGGTAAGACACGACTTATCGCCACTGGCAGCAGCCACTGGTAACAGGATTAGC
AGAGCGAGGTATGTAGGCGGTGCTACAGAGTTCTTGAAGTGGTGGCCTAACTACGGCTACACTAGAAGAA
CAGTATTTGGTATCTGTGCTCTGCTGAAGCCAGTTACCTTCGGAAGAAGAGTTGGTAGCTCTTGATCCGG
CAAACAAACCACCGCTGGTAGCGGTGGTTTTTTTGTTTGCAAGCAGCAGATTACGCGCAGAAAAAAAGGA
TCTCAAGAAGATCCTTTGATCTTTTCTACGGGGTCTGACGCTCAGTGGAACGAAAACTCACGTTAAGGGA
TTTTGGTCATGAATTCTTGTTAGACATTATTTGCCGACTACCTTGGTGATCTCGCCTTTCACGTAGTGAA
CAAATTCTTCCAACTGATCTGCGCGCGAGGCCAAGCGATCTTCTTGTCCAAGATAAGCCTGCCTAGCTTC
AAGTATGACGGGCTGATACTGGGCCGGCAGGCGCTCCATTGCCCAGTCGGCAGCGACATCCTTCGGCGCG
ATTTTGCCGGTTACTGCGCTGTACCAAATGCGGGACAACGTAAGCACTACATTTCGCTCATCGCCAGCCC
AGTCGGGCGGCGAGTTCCATAGCGTTAAGGTTTCATTTAGCGCCTCAAATAGATCCTGTTCAGGAACCGG
ATCAAAGAGTTCCTCCGCCGCTGGACCTACCAAGGCAACGCTATGTTCTCTTGCTTTTGTCAGCAAGATA
GCCAGATCAATGTCGATCGTGGCTGGCTCGAAGATACCTGCAAGAATGTCATTGCGCTGCCATTCTCCAA
ATTGCAGTTCGCGCTTAGCTGGATAACGCCACGGAATGATGTCGTCGTGCACAACAATGGTGACTTCTAC
AGCGCGGAGAATCTCGCTCTCTCCAGGGGAAGCCGAAGTTTCCAAAAGGTCGTTGATCAAAGCTCGCCGC
GTTGTTTCATCAAGCCTTACGGTCACCGTAACCAGCAAATCAATATCACTGTGTGGCTTCAGGCCGCCAT
CCACTGCGGAGCCGTACAAATGTACGGCCAGCAACGTCGGTTCGAGATGGCGCTCGATGACGCCAACTAC
CTCTGATAGTTGAGTCGATACTTCGGCGATCACCGCTTCCCTCATGATGTTTAACTCCTGAATTAAGCCG
CGCCGCGAAGCGGTGTCGGCTTGAATGAATTGTTAGGCGTCATCCTGTGCTCCCGAGAACCAGTACCAGT
ACATCGCTGTTTCGTTCGAGACTTGAGGTCTAGTTTTATACGTGAACAGGTCAATGCCGCCGAGAGTAAA
GCCACATTTTGCGTACAAATTGCAGGCAGGTACATTGTTCGTTTGTGCCATGATGATATATTTTTATCTT
GTGCAATGTAACATCAGAGATTTTGAGACACAACGTGGCTTTGTTGAATAAATCGAACTTTTGCTGAGTT
GAAGGATCAGATCACGCATCTTCCCGACAACGCAGACCGTTCCGTGGCAAAGCAAAAGTTCAAAATCACC
AACTGGTCCACCTACAACAAAGCTCTCATCAACCGTGGCTCCCTCACTTTCTGGCTGGATGATGGGGCGA
TTCAGGAGATCCCCATCCAACAGCCCGCCGTCGAGCGGGCTTTTTTATCCCCGGAAGCCTGTGGATAGAG
GGTAGTTATCCACGTGAAACCGCTAATGCCCCGCAAAGCCTTGATTCACGGGGCTTTCCGGCCCGCTCCA
AAAACTATCCACGTGAAATCGCTAATCAGGGTACGTGAAATCGCTAATCGGAGTACGTGAAATCGCTAAT
AAGGTCACGTGAAATCGCTAATCAAAAAGGCACGTGAGAACGCTAATAGCCCTTTCAGATCAACAGCTTG
CAAACACCCCTCGCTCCGGCAAGTAGTTACAGCAAGTAGTATGTTCAATTAGCTTTTCAATTATGAATAT
ATATATCAATTATTGGTCGCCCTTGGCTTGTGGACAATGCGCTACGCGCACCGGCTCCGCCCGTGGACAA
CCGCAAGCGGTTGCCCACCGTCGAGCGCCTTTGCCCACAACCCGGCGGCCGGCCGCAACAGATCGTTTTA
TAAATTTTTTTTTTTGAAAAAGAAAAAGCCCGAAAGGCGGCAACCTCTCGGGCTTCTGGATTTCCGATCC
CC
